>Addgene plasmid #81699 | pDONR223_MEF2C_p.T9M | addgene full sequence | sequence record 168610 | Addgene NGS Result
AAAGATCAAAGGATCTTCTTGAGATCCTTTTTTTCTGCGCGTAATCTGCTGCTTGCAAACAAAAAAACCA
CCGCTACCAGCGGTGGTTTGTTTGCCGGATCAAGAGCTACCAACTCTTTTTCCGAAGGTAACTGGCTTCA
GCAGAGCGCAGATACCAAATACTGTTCTTCTAGTGTAGCCGTAGTTAGGCCACCACTTCAAGAACTCTGT
AGCACCGCCTACATACCTCGCTCTGCTAATCCTGTTACCAGTGGCTGCTGCCAGTGGCGATAAGTCGTGT
CTTACCGGGTTGGACTCAAGACGATAGTTACCGGATAAGGCGCAGCGGTCGGGCTGAACGGGGGGTTCGT
GCACACAGCCCAGCTTGGAGCGAACGACCTACACCGAACTGAGATACCTACAGCGTGAGCTATGAGAAAG
CGCCACGCTTCCCGAAGGGAGAAAGGCGGACAGGTATCCGGTAAGCGGCAGGGTCGGAACAGGAGAGCGC
ACGAGGGAGCTTCCAGGGGGAAACGCCTGGTATCTTTATAGTCCTGTCGGGTTTCGCCACCTCTGACTTG
AGCGTCGATTTTTGTGATGCTCGTCAGGGGGGCGGAGCCTATGGAAAAACGCCAGCAACGCGGCCTTTTT
ACGGTTCCTGGCCTTTTGCTGGCCTTTTGCTCACATGTTCTTTCCTGCGTTATCCCCTGATTCTGTGGAT
AACCGTATTACCGCCTTTGAGTGAGCTGATACCGCTCGCCGCAGCCGAACGACCGAGCGCAGCGAGTCAG
TGAGCGAGGAAGCGGAAGAGCGCCCAATACGCAAACCGCCTCTCCCCGCGCGTTGGCCGATTCATTAATG
CAGCTGGCACGACAGGTTTCCCGACTGGAAAGCGGGCAGTGAGCGCAACGCAATTAATACGCGTACCGCT
AGCCAGGAAGAGTTTGTAGAAACGCAAAAAGGCCATCCGTCAGGATGGCCTTCTGCTTAGTTTGATGCCT
GGCAGTTTATGGCGGGCGTCCTGCCCGCCACCCTCCGGGCCGTTGCTTCACAACGTTCAAATCCGCTCCC
GGCGGATTTGTCCTACTCAGGAGAGCGTTCACCGACAAACAACAGATAAAACGAAAGGCCCAGTCTTCCG
ACTGAGCCTTTCGTTTTATTTGATGCCTGGCAGTTCCCTACTCTCGCGTTAACGCTAGCATGGATGTTTT
CCCAGTCACGACGTTGTAAAACGACGGCCAGTCTTAAGCTCGGGCCCCAAATAATGATTTTATTTTGACT
GATAGTGACCTGTTCGTTGCAACAAATTGATGAGCAATGCTTTTTTATAATGCCAACTTTGTACAAAAAA
GTTGGCACCATGGGGAGAAAAAAGATTCAGATTATGAGGATTATGGATGAACGTAACAGACAGGTGACAT
TTACAAAGAGGAAATTTGGGTTGATGAAGAAGGCTTATGAGCTGAGCGTGCTGTGTGACTGTGAGATTGC
GCTGATCATCTTCAACAGCACCAACAAGCTGTTCCAGTATGCCAGCACCGACATGGACAAAGTGCTTCTC
AAGTACACGGAGTACAACGAGCCGCATGAGAGCCGGACAAACTCAGACATCGTGGAGGCATTGAACAAGA
AAGAAAACAAAGGCTGTGAAAGCCCCGATCCCGACTCCTCTTATGCACTCACCCCACGCACTGAAGAAAA
ATACAAAAAAATTAATGAAGAATTTGATAATATGATCAAGAGTCATAAAATTCCTGCTGTTCCACCTCCC
AACTTCGAGATGCCAGTCTCCATCCCAGTGTCCAGCCACAACAGTTTGGTGTACAGCAACCCTGTCAGCT
CACTGGGAAACCCCAACCTATTGCCACTGGCTCACCCTTCTCTGCAGAGGAATAGTATGTCTCCTGGTGT
AACACATCGACCTCCAAGTGCAGGTAACACAGGTGGTCTGATGGGTGGAGACCTCACGTCTGGTGCAGGC
ACCAGTGCAGGGAACGGGTATGGCAATCCCCGAAACTCACCAGGTCTGCTGGTCTCACCTGGTAACTTGA
ACAAGAATATGCAAGCAAAATCTCCTCCCCCAATGAATTTAGGAATGAATAACCGTAAACCAGATCTCCG
AGTTCTTATTCCACCAGGCAGCAAGAATACGATGCCATCAGTGAATCAAAGGATAAATAACTCCCAGTCG
GCTCAGTCATTGGCTACCCCAGTGGTTTCCGTAGCAACTCCTACTTTACCAGGACAAGGAATGGGAGGAT
ATCCATCAGCCATTTCAACAACATATGGTACCGAGTACTCTCTGAGTAGTGCAGACCTGTCATCTCTGTC
TGGGTTTAACACCGCCAGCGCTCTTCACCTTGGTTCAGTAACTGGCTGGCAACAGCAACACCTACATAAC
ATGCCACCATCTGCCCTCAGTCAGTTGGGAGCTTGCACTAGCACTCATTTATCTCAGAGTTCAAATCTCT
CCCTGCCTTCTACTCAAAGCCTCAACATCAAGTCAGAACCTGTTTCTCCTCCTAGAGACCGTACCACCAC
CCCTTCGAGATACCCACAACACACGCGCCACGAGGCGGGGAGATCTCCTGTTGACAGCTTGAGCAGCTGT
AGCAGTTCGTACGACGGGAGCGACCGAGAGGATCACCGGAACGAATTCCACTCCCCCATTGGACTCACCA
GACCTTCGCCGGACGAAAGGGAAAGTCCCTCAGTCAAGCGCATGCGACTTTCTGAAGGATGGGCAACATG
ATTGCCAACTTTCTTGTACAAAGTTGGCATTATAAGAAAGCATTGCTTATCAATTTGTTGCAACGAACAG
GTCACTATCAGTCAAAATAAAATCATTATTTGCCATCCAGCTGATATCCCCTATAGTGAGTCGTATTACA
TGGTCATAGCTGTTTCCTGGCAGCTCTGGCCCGTGTCTCAAAATCTCTGATGTTACATTGCACAAGATAA
AAATATATCATCATGCCTCCTCTAGACCAGCCAGGACAGAAATGCCTCGACTTCGCTGCTACCCAAGGTT
GCCGGGTGACGCACACCGTGGAAACGGATGAAGGCACGAACCCAGTGGACATAAGCCTGTTCGGTTCGTA
AGCTGTAATGCAAGTAGCGTATGCGCTCACGCAACTGGTCCAGAACCTTGACCGAACGCAGCGGTGGTAA
CGGCGCAGTGGCGGTTTTCATGGCTTGTTATGACTGTTTTTTTGGGGTACAGTCTATGCCTCGGGCATCC
AAGCAGCAAGCGCGTTACGCCGTGGGTCGATGTTTGATGTTATGGAGCAGCAACGATGTTACGCAGCAGG
GCAGTCGCCCTAAAACAAAGTTAAACATTATGAGGGAAGCGGTGATCGCCGAAGTATCGACTCAACTATC
AGAGGTAGTTGGCGTCATCGAGCGCCATCTCGAACCGACGTTGCTGGCCGTACATTTGTACGGCTCCGCA
GTGGATGGCGGCCTGAAGCCACACAGTGATATTGATTTGCTGGTTACGGTGACCGTAAGGCTTGATGAAA
CAACGCGGCGAGCTTTGATCAACGACCTTTTGGAAACTTCGGCTTCCCCTGGAGAGAGCGAGATTCTCCG
CGCTGTAGAAGTCACCATTGTTGTGCACGACGACATCATTCCGTGGCGTTATCCAGCTAAGCGCGAACTG
CAATTTGGAGAATGGCAGCGCAATGACATTCTTGCAGGTATCTTCGAGCCAGCCACGATCGACATTGATC
TGGCTATCTTGCTGACAAAAGCAAGAGAACATAGCGTTGCCTTGGTAGGTCCAGCGGCGGAGGAACTCTT
TGATCCGGTTCCTGAACAGGATCTATTTGAGGCGCTAAATGAAACCTTAACGCTATGGAACTCGCCGCCC
GACTGGGCTGGCGATGAGCGAAATGTAGTGCTTACGTTGTCCCGCATTTGGTACAGCGCAGTAACCGGCA
AAATCGCGCCGAAGGATGTCGCTGCCGACTGGGCAATGGAGCGCCTGCCGGCCCAGTATCAGCCCGTCAT
ACTTGAAGCTAGACAGGCTTATCTTGGACAAGAAGAAGATCGCTTGGCCTCGCGCGCAGATCAGTTGGAA
GAATTTGTCCACTACGTGAAAGGCGAGATCACCAAGGTAGTCGGCAAATAACCCTCGAGCCACCCATGAC
CAAAATCCCTTAACGTGAGTTACGCGTCGTTCCACTGAGCGTCAGACCCCGTAGA
Features (pLannotate 1.2.2; 12 found; start..end, strand, type, name):
     19..607     +  rep_origin     ori: high-copy-number ColE1/pMB1/pBR322/pUC origin of replication
    790..882     +  CDS            lacI (fragment): lac repressor; lacI; The lac repressor binds to the lac operator to inhibit transcription in E. coli. This inhibition can be relieved by adding lactose or isopropyl-β-D-thiogalactopyranoside (IPTG).
    937..964     -  terminator     rrnB T2 terminator: transcription terminator T2 from the E. coli rrnB gene
   1096..1139    +  terminator     rrnB T1 terminator: Escherichia coli rrnB; transcription terminator T1 from the E. coli rrnB gene
   1186..1222    -  CDS            lacZα (fragment): LacZα fragment of β-galactosidase; lacZ fragment
   1239..1334    +  protein_bind   attL3: mutant version of attL; recombination site for the Gateway® LR reaction LR Clonase™
   1340..2728    +  CDS            MEF2C: MEF2C_HUMAN - Experimental evidence at protein level: Swiss-Prot protein existence level 1. Transcription activator which binds specifically to the MEF2 element present in the regulatory regions of many muscle-specific genes. Controls cardiac morphogenesis and myogenesis, and is also involved in vascular development. Enhances transcriptional activation mediated by SOX18. Plays an essential role in hippocampal-dependent learning and memory by suppressing the number of excitatory synapses and thus regulating basal and evoked synaptic transmission. Crucial for normal neuronal development, distrib
   2736..2831    -  protein_bind   attL3: mutant version of attL; recombination site for the Gateway® LR reaction LR Clonase™
   2850..2868    -  promoter       T7 promoter: promoter for bacteriophage T7 RNA polymerase
   3058..3081    +  promoter       Pc promoter (fragment): intI1 (promoter lies within the coding sequence); class 1 integron promoter
   3257..3313    +  CDS            GmR (fragment): gentamycin acetyltransferase; aacC1; confers resistance to gentamycin
   3320..4111    +  CDS            SmR: aminoglycoside adenylyltransferase (Murphy, 1985); aadA; confers resistance to spectinomycin and streptomycin
