[The description below was written by a language model from this plasmid's Addgene catalogue record and pLannotate feature annotations shown in this document.]
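Description:
pDONR223_MEF2C_p.T9M is a Gateway entry clone built on the Invitrogen pDONR223 backbone and carrying the human MEF2C open reading frame with a threonine-to-methionine substitution at residue 9. It is a bacterial propagation and shuttling plasmid rather than an expression vector. It replicates in E. coli from a high-copy ColE1/pUC-type origin and is selected with spectinomycin through the aadA (SmR) aminoglycoside adenylyltransferase gene, which lies downstream of a class 1 integron Pc promoter fragment and a remnant of a gentamicin resistance gene. The sequenced plasmid is 4,185 nt, consistent with the stated 2,790 bp backbone plus the insert.

The MEF2C coding sequence (about 1.4 kb) is flanked on both sides by attL recombination sites. The automated annotation labels both as attL3, so the exact attL variants are not reliably resolved by the feature table. These sites allow the ORF to be moved by an LR Clonase reaction into any compatible Gateway destination vector, which then supplies the promoter and any tags. The record lists no promoter for the insert. rrnB T1 and T2 terminators sit upstream of the cassette to insulate it from read-through transcription, and a T7 promoter lies just beyond the downstream att site, pointing back towards the insert. Short lacI and lacZα fragments are backbone remnants. The clone is in "closed" configuration, with a stop codon directly after the ORF, so C-terminal fusions cannot be made from destination vectors.

MEF2C encodes a MEF2-element-binding transcription activator involved in muscle, cardiac, vascular and neuronal development. This variant belongs to the Target Accelerator Plasmid Collection, created for systematic functional testing of rare cancer-associated alleles.
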