Addgene plasmid #81699: pDONR223_MEF2C_p.T9M
Purpose: Gateway Donor vector containing MEF2C, part of the Target Accelerator Plasmid Collection.
Depositing lab: Jesse Boehm & William Hahn & David Root. Depositing organization: Broad Institute. Publication: Systematic Functional Interrogation of Rare Cancer Variants Identifies Oncogenic Alleles. Kim E, Ilic N, Shrestha Y, Zou L, Kamburov A, Zhu C, Yang X, Lubonja R, Tran N, Nguyen C, Lawrence MS, Piccioni F, Bagul M, Doench JG, Chouinard CR, Wu X, Hogstrom L, Natoli T, Tamayo P, Horn H, Corsello SM, Lage K, Root DE, Subramanian A, Golub TR, Getz G, Boehm JS, Hahn WC. Cancer Discov. 2016 Jul;6(7):714-26. doi: 10.1158/2159-8290.CD-16-0160. Epub 2016 May 4. PubMed 27147599.
Backbone
  Vector backbone: pDONR223
  Backbone manufacturer: Invitrogen
  Backbone size w/o insert (bp): 2790
  Vector type: Gateway Entry vector
Growth in bacteria
  Bacterial resistance: Spectinomycin, 50 μg/mL
  Growth temperature: 37°C
  Growth strain: DH5alpha
  Copy number: High Copy
Gene/Insert
  Gene/Insert name: MEF2C (alt name: NM_001131005.2)
  Species: H. sapiens (human)
  Mutation: T9M
  Entrez Gene: MEF2C (a.k.a. C5DELq14.3, DEL5q14.3, NEDHSIL)
  Promoter: None
  Cloning method: Gateway Cloning
  Sequencing primers: 5′ M13pUC-fwd; 3′ M13-Rev
Terms and licenses: Academic/Nonprofit Terms; Industry Terms: Not Available to Industry
Depositor comments: Closed state: stop codon immediately follows insert
How to cite: pDONR223_MEF2C_p.T9M was a gift from Jesse Boehm & William Hahn & David Root (Addgene plasmid # 81699 ; http://n2t.net/addgene:81699 ; RRID:Addgene_81699)
