>Addgene plasmid #81699 | pDONR223_MEF2C_p.T9M | depositor partial sequence | sequence record 155018 | Insert sequence
ATGGGGAGAAAAAAGATTCAGATTATGAGGATTATGGATGAACGTAACAGACAGGTGACATTTACAAAGA
GGAAATTTGGGTTGATGAAGAAGGCTTATGAGCTGAGCGTGCTGTGTGACTGTGAGATTGCGCTGATCAT
CTTCAACAGCACCAACAAGCTGTTCCAGTATGCCAGCACCGACATGGACAAAGTGCTTCTCAAGTACACG
GAGTACAACGAGCCGCATGAGAGCCGGACAAACTCAGACATCGTGGAGGCATTGAACAAGAAAGAAAACA
AAGGCTGTGAAAGCCCCGATCCCGACTCCTCTTATGCACTCACCCCACGCACTGAAGAAAAATACAAAAA
AATTAATGAAGAATTTGATAATATGATCAAGAGTCATAAAATTCCTGCTGTTCCACCTCCCAACTTCGAG
ATGCCAGTCTCCATCCCAGTGTCCAGCCACAACAGTTTGGTGTACAGCAACCCTGTCAGCTCACTGGGAA
ACCCCAACCTATTGCCACTGGCTCACCCTTCTCTGCAGAGGAATAGTATGTCTCCTGGTGTAACACATCG
ACCTCCAAGTGCAGGTAACACAGGTGGTCTGATGGGTGGAGACCTCACGTCTGGTGCAGGCACCAGTGCA
GGGAACGGGTATGGCAATCCCCGAAACTCACCAGGTCTGCTGGTCTCACCTGGTAACTTGAACAAGAATA
TGCAAGCAAAATCTCCTCCCCCAATGAATTTAGGAATGAATAACCGTAAACCAGATCTCCGAGTTCTTAT
TCCACCAGGCAGCAAGAATACGATGCCATCAGTGAATCAAAGGATAAATAACTCCCAGTCGGCTCAGTCA
TTGGCTACCCCAGTGGTTTCCGTAGCAACTCCTACTTTACCAGGACAAGGAATGGGAGGATATCCATCAG
CCATTTCAACAACATATGGTACCGAGTACTCTCTGAGTAGTGCAGACCTGTCATCTCTGTCTGGGTTTAA
CACCGCCAGCGCTCTTCACCTTGGTTCAGTAACTGGCTGGCAACAGCAACACCTACATAACATGCCACCA
TCTGCCCTCAGTCAGTTGGGAGCTTGCACTAGCACTCATTTATCTCAGAGTTCAAATCTCTCCCTGCCTT
CTACTCAAAGCCTCAACATCAAGTCAGAACCTGTTTCTCCTCCTAGAGACCGTACCACCACCCCTTCGAG
ATACCCACAACACACGCGCCACGAGGCGGGGAGATCTCCTGTTGACAGCTTGAGCAGCTGTAGCAGTTCG
TACGACGGGAGCGACCGAGAGGATCACCGGAACGAATTCCACTCCCCCATTGGACTCACCAGACCTTCGC
CGGACGAAAGGGAAAGTCCCTCAGTCAAGCGCATGCGACTTTCTGAAGGATGGGCAACA
